Addgene plasmid #165615: pGG431
Purpose: Vector for expression of SpCas9 in yeast after assembly with PID fragments: TEF1p-SpCas9::KanR-1xNLS-CYC1t (KanR cassette in place of the PID)
Depositing lab: Marcus Noyes. Depositing organization: NYU Grossman School of Medicine. Publication: Engineered dual selection for directed evolution of SpCas9 PAM specificity. Goldberg GW, Spencer JM, Giganti DO, Camellato BR, Agmon N, Ichikawa DM, Boeke JD, Noyes MB. Nat Commun. 2021 Jan 13;12(1):349. doi: 10.1038/s41467-020-20650-x. PubMed 33441553.
Backbone
  Vector backbone: pGG211
  Backbone manufacturer: Marcus Noyes Lab
  Vector type: Yeast Expression, CRISPR
  Selectable markers: LEU2
Growth in bacteria
  Bacterial resistance: Ampicillin and Kanamycin, 100 & 50 μg/mL
  Growth temperature: 37°C
  Growth strain: XL1 Blue
  Copy number: High Copy
Gene/Insert
  Gene/Insert name: TEF1p-SpCas9::KanR(in place of PID)-1xNLS-CYC1t (S. cerevisiae TEF promoter driving SpCas9 with KanR cassette replacing PID)
  Mutation: Corrected homology relative to wild type SpCas9 (immediately adjacent to the NheI site upstream of KanR cassette)
  Promoter: TEF1
  Tag / fusion protein: SV40 NLS (C terminal on insert)
  Cloning method: Gibson Cloning
  Sequencing primers: 5′ AAATAGGCAAGGCCACCGCTAAG; 3′ CTAGACTTCAGGTTGTCTAACTC
Terms and licenses: Academic/Nonprofit Terms; Industry Terms: Not Available to Industry
How to cite: pGG431 was a gift from Marcus Noyes (Addgene plasmid # 165615 ; http://n2t.net/addgene:165615 ; RRID:Addgene_165615)
