[The description below was written by a language model from this plasmid's Addgene catalogue record and pLannotate feature annotations shown in this document.]
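Description:
pGG431 is a yeast–E. coli shuttle vector of about 10.9 kb, built on the pGG211 backbone. It serves as the recipient plasmid for assembling SpCas9 variants that differ in their PAM-interacting domain (PID). In E. coli it replicates from a high-copy ColE1/pUC-type origin and carries an ampicillin resistance gene (bla). An f1 origin and pBluescript-derived remnants (lac promoter/operator, lacZα fragment, T3 and T7 promoters) are also present. In Saccharomyces cerevisiae it is maintained through a CEN6/ARS element, which normally gives stable low-copy propagation. Selection in yeast is by leucine prototrophy, using a LEU2 marker under its own promoter.

The expression cassette uses the constitutive S. cerevisiae TEF1 promoter and the CYC1 terminator. Between them lies a truncated Streptococcus pyogenes Cas9 coding sequence that stops where the PID would begin. The PID is replaced by a bacterial kanamycin resistance cassette (Tn5-derived neo/nptII) in the reverse orientation, followed by a fragment of the rrnB T1 terminator. This explains the dual ampicillin and kanamycin selection in bacteria. According to the record, a single SV40 NLS sits at the C-terminal end of the insert, although the feature tables do not annotate it separately. The record also notes a corrected stretch of homology to wild-type SpCas9 immediately adjacent to the NheI site upstream of the KanR cassette.

As supplied, the plasmid does not encode a complete Cas9. Swapping the KanR stuffer for PID fragments restores a full TEF1p-SpCas9-NLS-CYC1t unit for expression in yeast. The associated work concerns directed evolution of SpCas9 PAM specificity. The depositor and sequencing-derived records show the same feature order and differ by only about a dozen nucleotides in length.
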