Features (pLannotate 1.2.2; 25 found; start..end, strand, type, name):
     16..519     -  misc_feature   CEN/ARS: S. cerevisiae CEN6 centromere fused to an autonomously replicating sequence
    556..660     +  promoter       AmpR promoter: bla
    661..1521    +  CDS            AmpR: β-lactamase; bla; confers resistance to ampicillin, carbenicillin, and related antibiotics
   1692..2280    +  rep_origin     ori: high-copy-number ColE1/pMB1/pBR322/pUC origin of replication
   2463..2555    +  CDS            lacI (fragment): lac repressor; lacI; The lac repressor binds to the lac operator to inhibit transcription in E. coli. This inhibition can be relieved by adding lactose or isopropyl-β-D-thiogalactopyranoside (IPTG).
   2568..2589    +  protein_bind   CAP binding site: CAP binding activates transcription in the presence of cAMP. E. coli catabolite activator protein
   2604..2634    +  promoter       lac promoter: promoter for the E. coli lac operon
   2638..2660    +  protein_bind   lac operator (fragment): The lac repressor binds to the lac operator to inhibit transcription in E. coli. This inhibition can be relieved by adding lactose or isopropyl-β-D-thiogalactopyranoside (IPTG). lac repressor encoded by lacI
   2703..2721    +  promoter       T3 promoter: promoter for bacteriophage T3 RNA polymerase
   2739..3137    +  promoter       TEF1 promoter: S. cerevisiae TEF1; promoter for EF-1α
   3141..3164    +  misc_feature   MCS (fragment): pBluescript multiple cloning site
   3169..6440    +  CDS            Cas9 (fragment): Cas9 (Csn1) endonuclease from the Streptococcus pyogenes Type II CRISPR/Cas system generates RNA-guided double strand breaks in DNA
   6475..7266    -  CDS            neo: KKA2_KLEPN - Also known as kan, nptII. Experimental evidence at protein level: Swiss-Prot protein existence level 1. Resistance to kanamycin, neomycin, paromomycin, ribostamycin, butirosin and gentamicin B. From Klebsiella pneumoniae.
   7298..7402    -  CDS            tnpA (fragment): TN5P_ECOLX - Also known as tnp. Experimental evidence at protein level: Swiss-Prot protein existence level 1. Mediates transposition of transposon Tn5 by a 'cut and paste' mechanism. First, the monomeric transposase binds the 19 bp inverted DNA repeats flanking the transposon. Then, dimerization of the DNA- bound transposase creates a synaptic DNA complex. After nicking of the first DNA strand, excision of the transposon proceeds through a series of intermediates. The transposase then mediates the insertion of the transposon at a new site by strand transfer. The activity of the wild- type tran
   7421..7445    +  terminator     rrnB T1 terminator (fragment): transcription terminator T1 from the E. coli rrnB gene
   7550..7797    +  terminator     CYC1 terminator: S. cerevisiae CYC1; transcription terminator for CYC1
   7816..7834    -  promoter       T7 promoter: promoter for bacteriophage T7 RNA polymerase
   7842..7998    +  CDS            lacZα (fragment): LacZα fragment of β-galactosidase; lacZ fragment
   8006..8461    +  rep_origin     f1 ori (sequence partly withheld): f1 bacteriophage origin of replication; arrow indicates direction of (+) strand synthesis
   8462..8514    -  misc_feature   bom (fragment): basis of mobility region from pBR322
   8544..8621    +  CDS            YO192_YEAST (fragment): Experimental evidence at protein level: Swiss-Prot protein existence level 1. From Saccharomyces cerevisiae (strain ATCC 204508 / S288c) (Baker's yeast).
   8761..9165    +  promoter       LEU2 promoter: S. cerevisiae LEU2
   9178..10272   +  CDS            LEU2: 3-isopropylmalate dehydrogenase, required for leucine biosynthesis; S. cerevisiae LEU2; yeast auxotrophic marker
  10634..10735   -  CDS            NFS1 (fragment): NFS1_YEAST - Also known as SPL1 From Saccharomyces cerevisiae (strain ATCC 204508 / S288c) (Baker's yeast).
  10748..10798   -  misc_feature   bom (fragment): basis of mobility region from pBR322
>Addgene plasmid #165615 | pGG431 | depositor full sequence | sequence record 322090 | pGG431 sequence 10928 bps
TGGTTTCTTAGGACGGATCGCTTGCCTGTAACTTACACGCGCCTCGTATCTTTTAATGATGGAATAATTT
GGGAATTTACTCTGTGTTTATTTATTTTTATGTTTTGTATTTGGATTTTAGAAAGTAAATAAAGAAGGTA
GAAGAGTTACGGAATGAAGAAAAAAAAATAAACAAAGGTTTAAAAAATTTCAACAAAAAGCGTACTTTAC
ATATATATTTATTAGACAAGAAAAGCAGATTAAATAGATATACATTCGATTAACGATAAGTAAAATGTAA
AATCACAGGATTTTCGTGTGTGGTCTTCTACACAGACAAGATGAAACAATTCGGCATTAATACCTGAGAG
CAGGAAGAGCAAGATAAAAGGTAGTATTTGTTGGCGATCCCCCTAGAGTCTTTTACATCTTCGGAAAACA
AAAACTATTTTTTCTTTAATTTCTTTTTTTACTTTCTATTTTTAATTTATATATTTATATTAAAAAATTT
AAATTATAATTATTTTTATAGCACGTGATGAAAAGGACCCAGGTGGCACTTTTCGGGGAAATGTGCGCGG
AACCCCTATTTGTTTATTTTTCTAAATACATTCAAATATGTATCCGCTCATGAGACAATAACCCTGATAA
ATGCTTCAATAATATTGAAAAAGGAAGAGTATGAGTATTCAACATTTCCGTGTCGCCCTTATTCCCTTTT
TTGCGGCATTTTGCCTTCCTGTTTTTGCTCACCCAGAAACGCTGGTGAAAGTAAAAGATGCTGAAGATCA
GTTGGGTGCACGAGTGGGTTACATCGAACTGGATCTCAACAGCGGTAAGATCCTTGAGAGTTTTCGCCCC
GAAGAACGTTTTCCAATGATGAGCACTTTTAAAGTTCTGCTATGTGGCGCGGTATTATCCCGTATTGACG
CCGGGCAAGAGCAACTCGGTCGCCGCATACACTATTCTCAGAATGACTTGGTTGAGTACTCACCAGTCAC
AGAAAAGCATCTTACGGATGGCATGACAGTAAGAGAATTATGCAGTGCTGCCATAACCATGAGTGATAAC
ACTGCGGCCAACTTACTTCTGACAACGATCGGAGGACCGAAGGAGCTAACCGCTTTTTTGCACAACATGG
GGGATCATGTAACTCGCCTTGATCGTTGGGAACCGGAGCTGAATGAAGCCATACCAAACGACGAGCGTGA
CACCACGATGCCTGTAGCAATGGCAACAACGTTGCGCAAACTATTAACTGGCGAACTACTTACTCTAGCT
TCCCGGCAACAATTAATAGACTGGATGGAGGCGGATAAAGTTGCAGGACCACTTCTGCGCTCGGCCCTTC
CGGCTGGCTGGTTTATTGCTGATAAATCTGGAGCCGGTGAGCGTGGATCTCGCGGTATCATTGCAGCACT
GGGGCCAGATGGTAAGCCCTCCCGTATCGTAGTTATCTACACGACGGGGAGTCAGGCAACTATGGATGAA
CGAAATAGACAGATCGCTGAGATAGGTGCCTCACTGATTAAGCATTGGTAACTGTCAGACCAAGTTTACT
CATATATACTTTAGATTGATTTAAAACTTCATTTTTAATTTAAAAGGATCTAGGTGAAGATCCTTTTTGA
TAATCTCATGACCAAAATCCCTTAACGTGAGTTTTCGTTCCACTGAGCGTCAGACCCCGTAGAAAAGATC
AAAGGATCTTCTTGAGATCCTTTTTTTCTGCGCGTAATCTGCTGCTTGCAAACAAAAAAACCACCGCTAC
CAGCGGTGGTTTGTTTGCCGGATCAAGAGCTACCAACTCTTTTTCCGAAGGTAACTGGCTTCAGCAGAGC
GCAGATACCAAATACTGTCCTTCTAGTGTAGCCGTAGTTAGGCCACCACTTCAAGAACTCTGTAGCACCG
CCTACATACCTCGCTCTGCTAATCCTGTTACCAGTGGCTGCTGCCAGTGGCGATAAGTCGTGTCTTACCG
GGTTGGACTCAAGACGATAGTTACCGGATAAGGCGCAGCGGTCGGGCTGAACGGGGGGTTCGTGCACACA
GCCCAGCTTGGAGCGAACGACCTACACCGAACTGAGATACCTACAGCGTGAGCTATGAGAAAGCGCCACG
CTTCCCGAAGGGAGAAAGGCGGACAGGTATCCGGTAAGCGGCAGGGTCGGAACAGGAGAGCGCACGAGGG
AGCTTCCAGGGGGAAACGCCTGGTATCTTTATAGTCCTGTCGGGTTTCGCCACCTCTGACTTGAGCGTCG
ATTTTTGTGATGCTCGTCAGGGGGGCGGAGCCTATGGAAAAACGCCAGCAACGCGGCCTTTTTACGGTTC
CTGGCCTTTTGCTGGCCTTTTGCTCACATGTTCTTTCCTGCGTTATCCCCTGATTCTGTGGATAACCGTA
TTACCGCCTTTGAGTGAGCTGATACCGCTCGCCGCAGCCGAACGACCGAGCGCAGCGAGTCAGTGAGCGA
GGAAGCGGAAGAGCGCCCAATACGCAAACCGCCTCTCCCCGCGCGTTGGCCGATTCATTAATGCAGCTGG
CACGACAGGTTTCCCGACTGGAAAGCGGGCAGTGAGCGCAACGCAATTAATGTGAGTTACCTCACTCATT
AGGCACCCCAGGCTTTACACTTTATGCTTCCGGCTCCTATGTTGTGTGGAATTGTGAGCGGATAACAATT
TCACACAGGAAACAGCTATGACCATGATTACGCCAAGCGCGCAATTAACCCTCACTAAAGGGAACAAAAG
CTGGAGCTCATAGCTTCAAAATGTTTCTACTCCTTTTTTACTCTTCCAGATTTTCTCGGACTCCGCGCAT
CGCCGTACCACTTCAAAACACCCAAGCACAGCATACTAAATTTCCCCTCTTTCTTCCTCTAGGGTGTCGT
TAATTACCCGTACTAAAGGTTTGGAAAAGAAAAAAGAGACCGCCTCGTTTCTTTTTCTTCGTCGAAAAAG
GCAATAAAAATTTTTATCACGTTTCTTTTTCTTGAAAATTTTTTTTTTGATTTTTTTCTCTTTCGATGAC
CTCCCATTGATATTTAAGTTAATAAACGGTCTTCAATTTCTCAAGTTTCAGTTTCATTTTTCTTGTTCTA
TTACAACTTTTTTTACTTCTTGCTCATTAGAAAGAAAGCATAGCAATCTAATCTAAGTTTTCTAGAACTA
GTGGATCCCCCGGGAAAAATGGACAAGAAGTACTCCATTGGGCTCGATATCGGCACAAACAGCGTCGGTT
GGGCCGTCATTACGGACGAGTACAAGGTGCCGAGCAAAAAATTCAAAGTTCTGGGCAATACCGATCGCCA
CAGCATAAAGAAGAACCTCATTGGCGCCCTCCTGTTCGACTCCGGGGAGACGGCCGAAGCCACGCGGCTC
AAAAGAACAGCACGGCGCAGATATACCCGCAGAAAGAATCGGATCTGCTACCTGCAGGAGATCTTTAGTA
ATGAGATGGCTAAGGTGGATGACTCTTTCTTCCATAGGCTGGAGGAGTCCTTTTTGGTGGAGGAGGATAA
AAAGCACGAGCGCCACCCAATCTTTGGCAATATCGTGGACGAGGTGGCGTACCATGAAAAGTACCCAACC
ATATATCATCTGAGGAAGAAGCTTGTAGACAGCACTGATAAGGCTGACTTGCGGTTGATCTATCTCGCGC
TGGCGCATATGATCAAATTTCGGGGACACTTCCTCATCGAGGGGGACCTGAACCCAGACAACAGCGATGT
CGACAAACTCTTTATCCAACTGGTTCAGACTTACAATCAGCTTTTCGAAGAGAACCCGATCAACGCATCC
GGAGTTGACGCCAAAGCAATCCTGAGCGCTAGGCTGTCCAAATCCCGGCGGCTCGAAAACCTCATCGCAC
AGCTCCCTGGGGAGAAGAAGAACGGCCTGTTTGGTAATCTTATCGCCCTGTCACTCGGGCTGACCCCCAA
CTTTAAATCTAACTTCGACCTGGCCGAAGATGCCAAGCTTCAACTGAGCAAAGACACCTACGATGATGAT
CTCGACAATCTGCTGGCCCAGATCGGCGACCAGTACGCAGACCTTTTTTTGGCGGCAAAGAACCTGTCAG
ACGCCATTCTGCTGAGTGATATTCTGCGAGTGAACACGGAGATCACCAAAGCTCCGCTGAGCGCTAGTAT
GATCAAGCGCTATGATGAGCACCACCAAGACTTGACTTTGCTGAAGGCCCTTGTCAGACAGCAACTGCCT
GAGAAGTACAAGGAAATTTTCTTCGATCAGTCTAAAAATGGCTACGCCGGATACATTGACGGCGGAGCAA
GCCAGGAGGAATTTTACAAATTTATTAAGCCCATCTTGGAAAAAATGGACGGCACCGAGGAGCTGCTGGT
AAAGCTTAACAGAGAAGATCTGTTGCGCAAACAGCGCACTTTCGACAATGGAAGCATCCCCCACCAGATT
CACCTGGGCGAACTGCACGCTATCCTCAGGCGGCAAGAGGATTTCTACCCCTTTTTGAAAGATAACAGGG
AAAAGATTGAGAAAATCCTCACATTTCGGATACCCTACTATGTAGGCCCCCTCGCCCGGGGAAATTCCAG
ATTCGCGTGGATGACTCGCAAATCAGAAGAGACCATCACTCCCTGGAACTTCGAGGAAGTCGTGGATAAG
GGGGCCTCTGCCCAGTCCTTCATCGAAAGGATGACTAACTTTGATAAAAATCTGCCTAACGAAAAGGTGC
TTCCTAAACACTCTCTGCTGTACGAGTACTTCACAGTTTATAACGAGCTCACCAAGGTCAAATACGTCAC
AGAAGGGATGAGAAAGCCAGCATTCCTGTCTGGAGAGCAGAAGAAAGCTATCGTGGACCTCCTCTTCAAG
ACGAACCGGAAAGTTACCGTGAAACAGCTCAAAGAAGACTATTTCAAAAAGATTGAATGTTTCGACTCTG
TTGAAATCAGCGGAGTGGAGGATCGCTTCAACGCATCCCTGGGAACGTATCACGATCTCCTGAAAATCAT
TAAAGACAAGGACTTCCTGGACAATGAGGAGAACGAGGACATTCTTGAGGACATTGTCCTCACCCTTACG
TTGTTTGAAGATAGGGAGATGATTGAAGAACGCTTGAAAACTTACGCTCATCTCTTCGACGACAAAGTCA
TGAAACAGCTCAAGAGGCGCCGATATACAGGATGGGGGCGGCTGTCAAGAAAACTGATCAATGGGATCCG
AGACAAGCAGAGTGGAAAGACAATCCTGGATTTTCTTAAGTCCGATGGATTTGCCAACCGGAACTTCATG
CAGTTGATCCATGATGACTCTCTCACCTTTAAGGAGGACATCCAGAAAGCACAAGTTTCTGGCCAGGGGG
ACAGTCTTCACGAGCACATCGCTAATCTTGCAGGTAGCCCAGCTATCAAAAAGGGAATACTGCAGACCGT
TAAGGTCGTGGATGAACTCGTCAAAGTAATGGGAAGGCATAAGCCCGAGAATATCGTTATCGAGATGGCC
CGAGAGAACCAAACTACCCAGAAGGGACAGAAGAACAGTAGGGAAAGGATGAAGAGGATTGAAGAGGGTA
TAAAAGAACTGGGGTCCCAAATCCTTAAGGAACACCCAGTTGAAAACACCCAGCTTCAGAATGAGAAGCT
CTACCTGTACTACCTGCAGAACGGCAGGGACATGTACGTGGATCAGGAACTGGACATCAATCGGCTCTCC
GACTACGACGTGGATCATATCGTGCCCCAGTCTTTTCTCAAAGATGATTCTATTGATAATAAAGTGTTGA
CAAGATCCGATAAAAATAGAGGGAAGAGTGATAACGTCCCCTCAGAAGAAGTTGTCAAGAAAATGAAAAA
TTATTGGCGGCAGCTGCTGAACGCCAAACTGATCACACAACGGAAGTTCGATAATCTGACTAAGGCTGAA
CGAGGTGGCCTGTCTGAGTTGGATAAAGCCGGCTTCATCAAAAGGCAGCTTGTTGAGACACGCCAGATCA
CCAAGCACGTGGCCCAAATTCTCGATTCACGCATGAACACCAAGTACGATGAAAATGACAAACTGATTCG
AGAGGTGAAAGTTATTACTCTGAAGTCTAAGCTGGTCTCAGATTTCAGAAAGGACTTTCAGTTTTATAAG
GTGAGAGAGATCAACAATTACCACCATGCGCATGATGCCTACCTGAATGCAGTGGTAGGCACTGCACTTA
TCAAAAAATATCCCAAGCTTGAATCTGAATTTGTTTACGGAGACTATAAAGTGTACGATGTTAGGAAAAT
GATCGCAAAGTCTGAGCAGGAAATAGGCAAGGCCACCGCTAAGTACTTCTTTTACAGCAATATTATGAAT
TTTTTCAAGACCGAGATTACACTGGCCAATGGAGAGATTCGGAAGCGACCACTTATCGAAACAAACGGAG
AAACAGGAGAAATCGTGTGGGACAAGGGTAGGGATTTCGCGACAGTCCGGAAGGTCCTGTCCATGCCGCA
AGTCAGCTAGCCTCGAACCCCAGAGTCCCGCTCAGAAGAACTCGTCAAGAAGGCGATAGAAGGCGATGCG
CTGCGAATCGGGAGCGGCGATACCGTAAAGCACGAGGAAGCGGTCAGCCCATTCGCCGCCAAGCTCTTCA
GCAATATCACGGGTAGCCAACGCTATGTCCTGATAGCGGTCCGCCACACCCAGCCGGCCACAGTCGATGA
ATCCAGAAAAGCGGCCATTTTCCACCATGATATTCGGCAAGCAGGCATCGCCATGGGTCACGACGAGATC
CTCGCCGTCGGGCATGCGCGCCTTGAGCCTGGCGAACAGTTCGGCTGGCGCGAGCCCCTGATGCTCTTCG
TCCAGATCATCCTGATCGACAAGACCGGCTTCCATCCGAGTACGTGCTCGCTCGATGCGATGTTTCGCTT
GGTGGTCGAATGGGCAGGTAGCCGGATCAAGCGTATGCAGCCGCCGCATTGCATCAGCCATGATGGATAC
TTTCTCGGCAGGAGCAAGGTGAGATGACAGGAGATCCTGCCCCGGCACTTCGCCCAATAGCAGCCAGTCC
CTTCCCGCTTCAGTGACAACGTCGAGCACAGCTGCGCAAGGAACGCCCGTCGTGGCCAGCCACGATAGCC
GCGCTGCCTCGTCCTGCAGTTCATTCAGGGCACCGGACAGGTCGGTCTTGACAAAAAGAACCGGGCGCCC
CTGCGCTGACAGCCGGAACACGGCGGCATCAGAGCAGCCGATTGTCTGTTGTGCCCAGTCATAGCCGAAT
AGCCTCTCCACCCAAGCGGCCGGAGAACCTGCGTGCAATCCATCTTGTTCAATCATGCGAAACGATCCTC
ATCCTGTCTCTTGATCAGATCTTGATCCCCTGCGCCATCAGATCCTTGGCGGCAAGAAAGCCATCCAGTT
TACTTTGCAGGGCTTCCCAACCTTACCAGAGGGCGCCCCAGCTGGCAATTCCGACGTCACCCGTAGGCAT
CAAATAAAACGAAAGGCTCAGTCGAGGGCCCAATATGGGCTCTATGAAACAAGAATCGACCTCTCTCAGC
TCGGTGGAGACAGCAGGGCTGACCCCAAGAAGAAGAGGAAGGTGTGATCTCTTCTCGAGTCATGTAATTA
GTTATGTCACGCTTACATTCACGCCCTCCCCCCACATCCGCTCTAACCGAAAAGGAAGGAGTTAGACAAC
CTGAAGTCTAGGTCCCTATTTATTTTTTTATAGTTATGTTAGTATTAAGAACGTTATTTATATTTCAAAT
TTTTCTTTTTTTTCTGTACAGACGCGTGTACGCATGTAACATTATACTGAAAACCTTGCTTGAGAAGGTT
TTGGGACGCTCGAAGGCTTTAATTTGCGGCCGGTACCCAATTCGCCCTATAGTGAGTCGTATTACGCGCG
CTCACTGGCCGTCGTTTTACCAACGTCGTGACTGGGAAAACCCTGGCGTTACCCAACTTAATCGCCTTGC
AGCACATCCCCCTTTCGCCAGCTGGCGTAATAGCGAAGAGGCCCGCACCGATCGCCCTTCCCAACAGTTG
CGCAGCCTGAATGGCGAATGGCGCG
[124 nt withheld, positions 8006-8129]
C
[91 nt withheld, positions 8131-8221]
A
[49 nt withheld, positions 8223-8271]
CCTTTGACGTTGGAGTCCACGTTCTTT
[37 nt withheld, positions 8299-8335]
ACCCTATCTCGGTCTATTCTTTTGATTTATAAGGGATTTTGCCGATTTCGGCCTATTGGTTAAAAAATGA
GCTGATTTAACAAAAATTTAACGCGAATTTTAACAAAATATTAACGTTTACAATTTCCTGATGCGGTATT
TTCTCCTTACGCATCTGTGCGGTATTTCACACCGCATATCGACGGTCGAGGAGAACTTCTAGTATATCCA
CATACCTAATATTATTGCCTTATTAAAAATGGAATCCCAACAATTACATCAAAATCCACATTCTCTTCAA
AATCAATTGTCCTGTACTTCCTTGTTCATGTGTGTTCAAAAACGTTATATTTATAGGATAATTATACTCT
ATTTCTCAACAAGTAATTGGTTGTTTGGCCGAGCGGTCTAAGGCGCCTGATTCAAGAAATATCTTGACCG
CAGTTAACTGTGGGAATACTCAGGTATCGTAAGATGCAAGAGTTCGAATCTCTTAGCAACCATTATTTTT
TTCCTCAACATAACGAGAACACACAGGGGCGCTATCGCACAGAATCAAATTCGATGACTGGAAATTTTTT
GTTAATTTCAGAGGTCGCCTGACGCATATACCTTTTTCAACTGAAAAATTGGGAGAAAAAGGAAAGGTGA
GAGGCCGGAACCGGCTTTTCATATAGAATAGAGAAGCGTTCATGACTAAATGCTTGCATCACAATACTTG
AAGTTGACAATATTATTTAAGGACCTATTGTTTTTTCCAATAGGTGGTTAGCAATCGTCTTACTTTCTAA
CTTTTCTTACCTTTTACATTTCAGCAATATATATATATATTTCAAGGATATACCATTCTAATGTCTGCCC
CTATGTCTGCCCCTAAGAAGATCGTCGTTTTGCCAGGTGACCACGTTGGTCAAGAAATCACAGCCGAAGC
CATTAAGGTTCTTAAAGCTATTTCTGATGTTCGTTCCAATGTCAAGTTCGATTTCGAAAATCATTTAATT
GGTGGTGCTGCTATCGATGCTACAGGTGTCCCACTTCCAGATGAGGCGCTGGAAGCCTCCAAGAAGGTTG
ATGCCGTTTTGTTAGGTGCTGTGGGTGGTCCTAAATGGGGTACCGGTAGTGTTAGACCTGAACAAGGTTT
ACTAAAAATCCGTAAAGAACTTCAATTGTACGCCAACTTAAGACCATGTAACTTTGCATCCGACTCTCTT
TTAGACTTATCTCCAATCAAGCCACAATTTGCTAAAGGTACTGACTTCGTTGTTGTCAGAGAATTAGTGG
GAGGTATTTACTTTGGTAAGAGAAAGGAAGACGATGGTGATGGTGTCGCTTGGGATAGTGAACAATACAC
CGTTCCAGAAGTGCAAAGAATCACAAGAATGGCCGCTTTCATGGCCCTACAACATGAGCCACCATTGCCT
ATTTGGTCCTTGGATAAAGCTAATGTTTTGGCCTCTTCAAGATTATGGAGAAAAACTGTGGAGGAAACCA
TCAAGAACGAATTCCCTACATTGAAGGTTCAACATCAATTGATTGATTCTGCCGCCATGATCCTAGTTAA
GAACCCAACCCACCTAAATGGTATTATAATCACCAGCAACATGTTTGGTGATATCATCTCCGATGAAGCC
TCCGTTATCCCAGGTTCCTTGGGTTTGTTGCCATCTGCGTCCTTGGCCTCTTTGCCAGACAAGAACACCG
CATTTGGTTTGTACGAACCATGCCACGGTTCTGCTCCAGATTTGCCAAAGAATAAGGTTGACCCTATCGC
CACTATCTTGTCTGCTGCAATGATGTTGAAATTGTCATTGAACTTGCCTGAAGAAGGTAAGGCCATTGAA
GATGCAGTTAAAAAGGTTTTGGATGCAGGTATCAGAACTGGTGATTTAGGTGGTTCCAACAGTACCACCG
AAGTCGGTGATGCTGTCGCCGAAGAAGTTAAGAAAATCCTTGCTTAAAAAGATTCTCTTTTTTTATGATA
TTTGTACATAAACTTTATAAATGAAATTCATAATAGAAACGACACGAAATTACAAAATGGAATATGTTCA
TAGGGTAGACGAAACTATATACGCAATCTACATACATTTATCAAGAAGGAGAAAAAGGAGGATAGTAAAG
GAATACAGGTAAGCAAATTGATACTAATGGCTCAACGTGATAAGGAAAAAGAATTGCACTTTAACATTAA
TATTGACAAGGAGGAGGGCACCACACAAAAAGTTAGGTGTAACAGAAAATCATGAAACTACGATTCCTAA
TTTGATATTGGAGGATTTTCTCTAAAAAAAAAAAAATACAACAAATAAAAAACACTCAATGACCTGACCA
TTTGATGGAGTTTAAGTCAATACCTTCTTGAACCATTTCCCATAATGGTGAAAGTTCCCTCAAGAATTTT
ACTCTGTCAGAAACGGCCTTACGACGTAGTCGATATGGTGCACTCTCAGTACAATCTGCTCTGATGCCGC
ATAGTTAAGCCAGCCCCGACACCCGCCAACACCCGCTGACGCGCCCTGACGGGCTTGTCTGCTCCCGGCA
TCCGCTTACAGACAAGCTGTGACAAAGGGCCTCGTGATACGCCTATTTTTATAGGTTAATGTCATGATAA
TAA
