Features (pLannotate 1.2.2; 25 found; start..end, strand, type, name):
      1..399     +  promoter       TEF1 promoter: S. cerevisiae TEF1; promoter for EF-1α
    403..426     +  misc_feature   MCS (fragment): pBluescript multiple cloning site
    431..3702    +  CDS            Cas9 (fragment): Cas9 (Csn1) endonuclease from the Streptococcus pyogenes Type II CRISPR/Cas system generates RNA-guided double strand breaks in DNA
   3737..4528    -  CDS            neo: KKA2_KLEPN - Also known as kan, nptII. Experimental evidence at protein level: Swiss-Prot protein existence level 1. Resistance to kanamycin, neomycin, paromomycin, ribostamycin, butirosin and gentamicin B. From Klebsiella pneumoniae.
   4560..4664    -  CDS            tnpA (fragment): TN5P_ECOLX - Also known as tnp. Experimental evidence at protein level: Swiss-Prot protein existence level 1. Mediates transposition of transposon Tn5 by a 'cut and paste' mechanism. First, the monomeric transposase binds the 19 bp inverted DNA repeats flanking the transposon. Then, dimerization of the DNA- bound transposase creates a synaptic DNA complex. After nicking of the first DNA strand, excision of the transposon proceeds through a series of intermediates. The transposase then mediates the insertion of the transposon at a new site by strand transfer. The activity of the wild- type tran
   4683..4707    +  terminator     rrnB T1 terminator (fragment): transcription terminator T1 from the E. coli rrnB gene
   4812..5059    +  terminator     CYC1 terminator: S. cerevisiae CYC1; transcription terminator for CYC1
   5078..5096    -  promoter       T7 promoter: promoter for bacteriophage T7 RNA polymerase
   5104..5259    +  CDS            lacZα (fragment): LacZα fragment of β-galactosidase; lacZ fragment
   5263..5691    +  rep_origin     f1 ori (sequence partly withheld): f1 bacteriophage origin of replication; arrow indicates direction of (+) strand synthesis
   5719..5771    -  misc_feature   bom (fragment): basis of mobility region from pBR322
   5802..5879    +  CDS            YO192_YEAST (fragment): Experimental evidence at protein level: Swiss-Prot protein existence level 1. From Saccharomyces cerevisiae (strain ATCC 204508 / S288c) (Baker's yeast).
   6019..6426    +  promoter       LEU2 promoter: S. cerevisiae LEU2
   6427..7521    +  CDS            LEU2: 3-isopropylmalate dehydrogenase, required for leucine biosynthesis; S. cerevisiae LEU2; yeast auxotrophic marker
   7883..7999    -  CDS            NFS1 (fragment): NFS1_YEAST - Also known as SPL1 From Saccharomyces cerevisiae (strain ATCC 204508 / S288c) (Baker's yeast).
   7998..8048    -  misc_feature   bom (fragment): basis of mobility region from pBR322
   8194..8697    -  misc_feature   CEN/ARS: S. cerevisiae CEN6 centromere fused to an autonomously replicating sequence
   8734..8838    +  promoter       AmpR promoter: bla
   8839..9699    +  CDS            AmpR: β-lactamase; bla; confers resistance to ampicillin, carbenicillin, and related antibiotics
   9870..10458   +  rep_origin     ori: high-copy-number ColE1/pMB1/pBR322/pUC origin of replication
  10641..10733   +  CDS            lacI (fragment): lac repressor; lacI; The lac repressor binds to the lac operator to inhibit transcription in E. coli. This inhibition can be relieved by adding lactose or isopropyl-β-D-thiogalactopyranoside (IPTG).
  10746..10767   +  protein_bind   CAP binding site: CAP binding activates transcription in the presence of cAMP. E. coli catabolite activator protein
  10782..10812   +  promoter       lac promoter: promoter for the E. coli lac operon
  10816..10838   +  protein_bind   lac operator (fragment): The lac repressor binds to the lac operator to inhibit transcription in E. coli. This inhibition can be relieved by adding lactose or isopropyl-β-D-thiogalactopyranoside (IPTG). lac repressor encoded by lacI
  10881..10899   +  promoter       T3 promoter: promoter for bacteriophage T3 RNA polymerase
>Addgene plasmid #165615 | pGG431 | addgene full sequence | sequence record 330960 | Addgene NGS Result
CATAGCTTCAAAATGTTTCTACTCCTTTTTTACTCTTCCAGATTTTCTCGGACTCCGCGCATCGCCGTAC
CACTTCAAAACACCCAAGCACAGCATACTAAATTTCCCCTCTTTCTTCCTCTAGGGTGTCGTTAATTACC
CGTACTAAAGGTTTGGAAAAGAAAAAAGAGACCGCCTCGTTTCTTTTTCTTCGTCGAAAAAGGCAATAAA
AATTTTTATCACGTTTCTTTTTCTTGAAAATTTTTTTTTTGATTTTTTTCTCTTTCGATGACCTCCCATT
GATATTTAAGTTAATAAACGGTCTTCAATTTCTCAAGTTTCAGTTTCATTTTTCTTGTTCTATTACAACT
TTTTTTACTTCTTGCTCATTAGAAAGAAAGCATAGCAATCTAATCTAAGTTTTCTAGAACTAGTGGATCC
CCCGGGAAAAATGGACAAGAAGTACTCCATTGGGCTCGATATCGGCACAAACAGCGTCGGTTGGGCCGTC
ATTACGGACGAGTACAAGGTGCCGAGCAAAAAATTCAAAGTTCTGGGCAATACCGATCGCCACAGCATAA
AGAAGAACCTCATTGGCGCCCTCCTGTTCGACTCCGGGGAGACGGCCGAAGCCACGCGGCTCAAAAGAAC
AGCACGGCGCAGATATACCCGCAGAAAGAATCGGATCTGCTACCTGCAGGAGATCTTTAGTAATGAGATG
GCTAAGGTGGATGACTCTTTCTTCCATAGGCTGGAGGAGTCCTTTTTGGTGGAGGAGGATAAAAAGCACG
AGCGCCACCCAATCTTTGGCAATATCGTGGACGAGGTGGCGTACCATGAAAAGTACCCAACCATATATCA
TCTGAGGAAGAAGCTTGTAGACAGCACTGATAAGGCTGACTTGCGGTTGATCTATCTCGCGCTGGCGCAT
ATGATCAAATTTCGGGGACACTTCCTCATCGAGGGGGACCTGAACCCAGACAACAGCGATGTCGACAAAC
TCTTTATCCAACTGGTTCAGACTTACAATCAGCTTTTCGAAGAGAACCCGATCAACGCATCCGGAGTTGA
CGCCAAAGCAATCCTGAGCGCTAGGCTGTCCAAATCCCGGCGGCTCGAAAACCTCATCGCACAGCTCCCT
GGGGAGAAGAAGAACGGCCTGTTTGGTAATCTTATCGCCCTGTCACTCGGGCTGACCCCCAACTTTAAAT
CTAACTTCGACCTGGCCGAAGATGCCAAGCTTCAACTGAGCAAAGACACCTACGATGATGATCTCGACAA
TCTGCTGGCCCAGATCGGCGACCAGTACGCAGACCTTTTTTTGGCGGCAAAGAACCTGTCAGACGCCATT
CTGCTGAGTGATATTCTGCGAGTGAACACGGAGATCACCAAAGCTCCGCTGAGCGCTAGTATGATCAAGC
GCTATGATGAGCACCACCAAGACTTGACTTTGCTGAAGGCCCTTGTCAGACAGCAACTGCCTGAGAAGTA
CAAGGAAATTTTCTTCGATCAGTCTAAAAATGGCTACGCCGGATACATTGACGGCGGAGCAAGCCAGGAG
GAATTTTACAAATTTATTAAGCCCATCTTGGAAAAAATGGACGGCACCGAGGAGCTGCTGGTAAAGCTTA
ACAGAGAAGATCTGTTGCGCAAACAGCGCACTTTCGACAATGGAAGCATCCCCCACCAGATTCACCTGGG
CGAACTGCACGCTATCCTCAGGCGGCAAGAGGATTTCTACCCCTTTTTGAAAGATAACAGGGAAAAGATT
GAGAAAATCCTCACATTTCGGATACCCTACTATGTAGGCCCCCTCGCCCGGGGAAATTCCAGATTCGCGT
GGATGACTCGCAAATCAGAAGAGACCATCACTCCCTGGAACTTCGAGGAAGTCGTGGATAAGGGGGCCTC
TGCCCAGTCCTTCATCGAAAGGATGACTAACTTTGATAAAAATCTGCCTAACGAAAAGGTGCTTCCTAAA
CACTCTCTGCTGTACGAGTACTTCACAGTTTATAACGAGCTCACCAAGGTCAAATACGTCACAGAAGGGA
TGAGAAAGCCAGCATTCCTGTCTGGAGAGCAGAAGAAAGCTATCGTGGACCTCCTCTTCAAGACGAACCG
GAAAGTTACCGTGAAACAGCTCAAAGAAGACTATTTCAAAAAGATTGAATGTTTCGACTCTGTTGAAATC
AGCGGAGTGGAGGATCGCTTCAACGCATCCCTGGGAACGTATCACGATCTCCTGAAAATCATTAAAGACA
AGGACTTCCTGGACAATGAGGAGAACGAGGACATTCTTGAGGACATTGTCCTCACCCTTACGTTGTTTGA
AGATAGGGAGATGATTGAAGAACGCTTGAAAACTTACGCTCATCTCTTCGACGACAAAGTCATGAAACAG
CTCAAGAGGCGCCGATATACAGGATGGGGGCGGCTGTCAAGAAAACTGATCAATGGGATCCGAGACAAGC
AGAGTGGAAAGACAATCCTGGATTTTCTTAAGTCCGATGGATTTGCCAACCGGAACTTCATGCAGTTGAT
CCATGATGACTCTCTCACCTTTAAGGAGGACATCCAGAAAGCACAAGTTTCTGGCCAGGGGGACAGTCTT
CACGAGCACATCGCTAATCTTGCAGGTAGCCCAGCTATCAAAAAGGGAATACTGCAGACCGTTAAGGTCG
TGGATGAACTCGTCAAAGTAATGGGAAGGCATAAGCCCGAGAATATCGTTATCGAGATGGCCCGAGAGAA
CCAAACTACCCAGAAGGGACAGAAGAACAGTAGGGAAAGGATGAAGAGGATTGAAGAGGGTATAAAAGAA
CTGGGGTCCCAAATCCTTAAGGAACACCCAGTTGAAAACACCCAGCTTCAGAATGAGAAGCTCTACCTGT
ACTACCTGCAGAACGGCAGGGACATGTACGTGGATCAGGAACTGGACATCAATCGGCTCTCCGACTACGA
CGTGGATCATATCGTGCCCCAGTCTTTTCTCAAAGATGATTCTATTGATAATAAAGTGTTGACAAGATCC
GATAAAAATAGAGGGAAGAGTGATAACGTCCCCTCAGAAGAAGTTGTCAAGAAAATGAAAAATTATTGGC
GGCAGCTGCTGAACGCCAAACTGATCACACAACGGAAGTTCGATAATCTGACTAAGGCTGAACGAGGTGG
CCTGTCTGAGTTGGATAAAGCCGGCTTCATCAAAAGGCAGCTTGTTGAGACACGCCAGATCACCAAGCAC
GTGGCCCAAATTCTCGATTCACGCATGAACACCAAGTACGATGAAAATGACAAACTGATTCGAGAGGTGA
AAGTTATTACTCTGAAGTCTAAGCTGGTCTCAGATTTCAGAAAGGACTTTCAGTTTTATAAGGTGAGAGA
GATCAACAATTACCACCATGCGCATGATGCCTACCTGAATGCAGTGGTAGGCACTGCACTTATCAAAAAA
TATCCCAAGCTTGAATCTGAATTTGTTTACGGAGACTATAAAGTGTACGATGTTAGGAAAATGATCGCAA
AGTCTGAGCAGGAAATAGGCAAGGCCACCGCTAAGTACTTCTTTTACAGCAATATTATGAATTTTTTCAA
GACCGAGATTACACTGGCCAATGGAGAGATTCGGAAGCGACCACTTATCGAAACAAACGGAGAAACAGGA
GAAATCGTGTGGGACAAGGGTAGGGATTTCGCGACAGTCCGGAAGGTCCTGTCCATGCCGCAAGTCAGCT
AGCCTCGAACCCCAGAGTCCCGCTCAGAAGAACTCGTCAAGAAGGCGATAGAAGGCGATGCGCTGCGAAT
CGGGAGCGGCGATACCGTAAAGCACGAGGAAGCGGTCAGCCCATTCGCCGCCAAGCTCTTCAGCAATATC
ACGGGTAGCCAACGCTATGTCCTGATAGCGGTCCGCCACACCCAGCCGGCCACAGTCGATGAATCCAGAA
AAGCGGCCATTTTCCACCATGATATTCGGCAAGCAGGCATCGCCATGGGTCACGACGAGATCCTCGCCGT
CGGGCATGCGCGCCTTGAGCCTGGCGAACAGTTCGGCTGGCGCGAGCCCCTGATGCTCTTCGTCCAGATC
ATCCTGATCGACAAGACCGGCTTCCATCCGAGTACGTGCTCGCTCGATGCGATGTTTCGCTTGGTGGTCG
AATGGGCAGGTAGCCGGATCAAGCGTATGCAGCCGCCGCATTGCATCAGCCATGATGGATACTTTCTCGG
CAGGAGCAAGGTGAGATGACAGGAGATCCTGCCCCGGCACTTCGCCCAATAGCAGCCAGTCCCTTCCCGC
TTCAGTGACAACGTCGAGCACAGCTGCGCAAGGAACGCCCGTCGTGGCCAGCCACGATAGCCGCGCTGCC
TCGTCCTGCAGTTCATTCAGGGCACCGGACAGGTCGGTCTTGACAAAAAGAACCGGGCGCCCCTGCGCTG
ACAGCCGGAACACGGCGGCATCAGAGCAGCCGATTGTCTGTTGTGCCCAGTCATAGCCGAATAGCCTCTC
CACCCAAGCGGCCGGAGAACCTGCGTGCAATCCATCTTGTTCAATCATGCGAAACGATCCTCATCCTGTC
TCTTGATCAGATCTTGATCCCCTGCGCCATCAGATCCTTGGCGGCAAGAAAGCCATCCAGTTTACTTTGC
AGGGCTTCCCAACCTTACCAGAGGGCGCCCCAGCTGGCAATTCCGACGTCACCCGTAGGCATCAAATAAA
ACGAAAGGCTCAGTCGAGGGCCCAATATGGGCTCTATGAAACAAGAATCGACCTCTCTCAGCTCGGTGGA
GACAGCAGGGCTGACCCCAAGAAGAAGAGGAAGGTGTGATCTCTTCTCGAGTCATGTAATTAGTTATGTC
ACGCTTACATTCACGCCCTCCCCCCACATCCGCTCTAACCGAAAAGGAAGGAGTTAGACAACCTGAAGTC
TAGGTCCCTATTTATTTTTTTATAGTTATGTTAGTATTAAGAACGTTATTTATATTTCAAATTTTTCTTT
TTTTTCTGTACAGACGCGTGTACGCATGTAACATTATACTGAAAACCTTGCTTGAGAAGGTTTTGGGACG
CTCGAAGGCTTTAATTTGCGGCCGGTACCCAATTCGCCCTATAGTGAGTCGTATTACGCGCGCTCACTGG
CCGTCGTTTTACAACGTCGTGACTGGGAAAACCCTGGCGTTACCCAACTTAATCGCCTTGCAGCACATCC
CCCTTTCGCCAGCTGGCGTAATAGCGAAGAGGCCCGCACCGATCGCCCTTCCCAACAGTTGCGCAGCCTG
AATGGCGAATGG
[124 nt withheld, positions 5263-5386]
C
[91 nt withheld, positions 5388-5478]
A
[49 nt withheld, positions 5480-5528]
CCTTTGACGTTGGAGTCCACGTTCTTT
[37 nt withheld, positions 5556-5592]
ACCCTATCTCGGTCTATTCTTTTGATTTATAAGGGATTTTGCCGATTTCGGCCTATTGGTTAAAAAATGA
GCTGATTTAACAAAAATTTAACGCGAATTTTAACAAAATATTAACGCTTACAATTTCCTGATGCGGTATT
TTCTCCTTACGCATCTGTGCGGTATTTCACACCGCATATCGACCGGTCGAGGAGAACTTCTAGTATATCT
ACATACCTAATATTATTGCCTTATTAAAAATGGAATCCCAACAATTACATCAAAATCCACATTCTCTTCA
AAATCAATTGTCCTGTACTTCCTTGTTCATGTGTGTTCAAAAACGTTATATTTATAGGATAATTATACTC
TATTTCTCAACAAGTAATTGGTTGTTTGGCCGAGCGGTCTAAGGCGCCTGATTCAAGAAATATCTTGACC
GCAGTTAACTGTGGGAATACTCAGGTATCGTAAGATGCAAGAGTTCGAATCTCTTAGCAACCATTATTTT
TTTCCTCAACATAACGAGAACACACAGGGGCGCTATCGCACAGAATCAAATTCGATGACTGGAAATTTTT
TGTTAATTTCAGAGGTCGCCTGACGCATATACCTTTTTCAACTGAAAAATTGGGAGAAAAAGGAAAGGTG
AGAGCGCCGGAACCGGCTTTTCATATAGAATAGAGAAGCGTTCATGACTAAATGCTTGCATCACAATACT
TGAAGTTGACAATATTATTTAAGGACCTATTGTTTTTTCCAATAGGTGGTTAGCAATCGTCTTACTTTCT
AACTTTTCTTACCTTTTACATTTCAGCAATATATATATATATATTTCAAGGATATACCATTCTAATGTCT
GCCCCTAAGAAGATCGTCGTTTTGCCAGGTGACCACGTTGGTCAAGAAATCACAGCCGAAGCCATTAAGG
TTCTTAAAGCTATTTCTGATGTTCGTTCCAATGTCAAGTTCGATTTCGAAAATCATTTAATTGGTGGTGC
TGCTATCGATGCTACAGGTGTTCCACTTCCAGATGAGGCGCTGGAAGCCTCCAAGAAGGCTGATGCCGTT
TTGTTAGGTGCTGTGGGTGGTCCTAAATGGGGTACCGGTAGTGTTAGACCTGAACAAGGTTTACTAAAAA
TCCGTAAAGAACTTCAATTGTACGCCAACTTAAGACCATGTAACTTTGCATCCGACTCTCTTTTAGACTT
ATCTCCAATCAAGCCACAATTTGCTAAAGGTACTGACTTCGTTGTTGTCAGAGAATTAGTGGGAGGTATT
TACTTTGGTAAGAGAAAGGAAGACGATGGTGATGGTGTCGCTTGGGATAGTGAACAATACACCGTTCCAG
AAGTGCAAAGAATCACAAGAATGGCCGCTTTCATGGCCCTACAACATGAGCCACCATTGCCTATTTGGTC
CTTGGATAAAGCTAATGTTTTGGCCTCTTCAAGATTATGGAGAAAAACTGTGGAGGAAACCATCAAGAAC
GAATTCCCTACATTGAAGGTTCAACATCAATTGATTGATTCTGCCGCCATGATCCTAGTTAAGAACCCAA
CCCACCTAAATGGTATTATAATCACCAGCAACATGTTTGGTGATATCATCTCCGATGAAGCCTCCGTTAT
CCCAGGTTCCTTGGGTTTGTTGCCATCTGCGTCCTTGGCCTCTTTGCCAGACAAGAACACCGCATTTGGT
TTGTACGAACCATGCCACGGTTCTGCTCCAGATTTGCCAAAGAATAAGGTCAACCCTATCGCCACTATCT
TGTCTGCTGCAATGATGTTGAAATTGTCATTGAACTTGCCTGAAGAAGGTAAGGCCATTGAAGATGCAGT
TAAAAAGGTTTTGGATGCAGGTATCAGAACTGGTGATTTAGGTGGTTCCAACAGTACCACCGAAGTCGGT
GATGCTGTCGCCGAAGAAGTTAAGAAAATCCTTGCTTAAAAAGATTCTCTTTTTTTATGATATTTGTACA
TAAACTTTATAAATGAAATTCATAATAGAAACGACACGAAATTACAAAATGGAATATGTTCATAGGGTAG
ACGAAACTATATACGCAATCTACATACATTTATCAAGAAGGAGAAAAAGGAGGATGTAAAGGAATACAGG
TAAGCAAATTGATACTAATGGCTCAACGTGATAAGGAAAAAGAATTGCACTTTAACATTAATATTGACAA
GGAGGAGGGCACCACACAAAAAGTTAGGTGTAACAGAAAATCATGAAACTATGATTCCTAATTTATATAT
TGGAGGATTTTCTCTAAAAAAAAAAAAATACAACAAATAAAAAACACTCAATGACCTGACCATTTGATGG
AGTTTAAGTCAATACCTTCTTGAACCATTTCCCATAATGGTGAAAGTTCCCTCAAGAATTTTACTCTGTC
AGAAACGGCCTTAACGACGTAGTCGATATGGTGCACTCTCAGTACAATCTGCTCTGATGCCGCATAGTTA
AGCCAGCCCCGACACCCGCCAACACCCGCTGACGCGCCCTGACGGGCTTGTCTGCTCCCGGCATCCGCTT
ACAGACAAGCTGTGACAAAGGGCCTCGTGATACGCCTATTTTTATAGGTTAATGTCATGATAATAATGGT
TTCTTAGGACGGATCGCTTGCCTGTAACTTACACGCGCCTCGTATCTTTTAATGATGGAATAATTTGGGA
ATTTACTCTGTGTTTATTTATTTTTATGTTTTGTATTTGGATTTTAGAAAGTAAATAAAGAAGGTAGAAG
AGTTACGGAATGAAGAAAAAAAAATAAACAAAGGTTTAAAAAATTTCAACAAAAAGCGTACTTTACATAT
ATATTTATTAGACAAGAAAAGCAGATTAAATAGATATACATTCGATTAACGATAAGTAAAATGTAAAATC
ACAGGATTTTCGTGTGTGGTCTTCTACACAGACAAGATGAAACAATTCGGCATTAATACCTGAGAGCAGG
AAGAGCAAGATAAAAGGTAGTATTTGTTGGCGATCCCCCTAGAGTCTTTTACATCTTCGGAAAACAAAAA
CTATTTTTTCTTTAATTTCTTTTTTTACTTTCTATTTTTAATTTATATATTTATATTAAAAAATTTAAAT
TATAATTATTTTTATAGCACGTGATGAAAAGGACCCAGGTGGCACTTTTCGGGGAAATGTGCGCGGAACC
CCTATTTGTTTATTTTTCTAAATACATTCAAATATGTATCCGCTCATGAGACAATAACCCTGATAAATGC
TTCAATAATATTGAAAAAGGAAGAGTATGAGTATTCAACATTTCCGTGTCGCCCTTATTCCCTTTTTTGC
GGCATTTTGCCTTCCTGTTTTTGCTCACCCAGAAACGCTGGTGAAAGTAAAAGATGCTGAAGATCAGTTG
GGTGCACGAGTGGGTTACATCGAACTGGATCTCAACAGCGGTAAGATCCTTGAGAGTTTTCGCCCCGAAG
AACGTTTTCCAATGATGAGCACTTTTAAAGTTCTGCTATGTGGCGCGGTATTATCCCGTATTGACGCCGG
GCAAGAGCAACTCGGTCGCCGCATACACTATTCTCAGAATGACTTGGTTGAGTACTCACCAGTCACAGAA
AAGCATCTTACGGATGGCATGACAGTAAGAGAATTATGCAGTGCTGCCATAACCATGAGTGATAACACTG
CGGCCAACTTACTTCTGACAACGATCGGAGGACCGAAGGAGCTAACCGCTTTTTTGCACAACATGGGGGA
TCATGTAACTCGCCTTGATCGTTGGGAACCGGAGCTGAATGAAGCCATACCAAACGACGAGCGTGACACC
ACGATGCCTGTAGCAATGGCAACAACGTTGCGCAAACTATTAACTGGCGAACTACTTACTCTAGCTTCCC
GGCAACAATTAATAGACTGGATGGAGGCGGATAAAGTTGCAGGACCACTTCTGCGCTCGGCCCTTCCGGC
TGGCTGGTTTATTGCTGATAAATCTGGAGCCGGTGAGCGTGGATCTCGCGGTATCATTGCAGCACTGGGG
CCAGATGGTAAGCCCTCCCGTATCGTAGTTATCTACACGACGGGGAGTCAGGCAACTATGGATGAACGAA
ATAGACAGATCGCTGAGATAGGTGCCTCACTGATTAAGCATTGGTAACTGTCAGACCAAGTTTACTCATA
TATACTTTAGATTGATTTAAAACTTCATTTTTAATTTAAAAGGATCTAGGTGAAGATCCTTTTTGATAAT
CTCATGACCAAAATCCCTTAACGTGAGTTTTCGTTCCACTGAGCGTCAGACCCCGTAGAAAAGATCAAAG
GATCTTCTTGAGATCCTTTTTTTCTGCGCGTAATCTGCTGCTTGCAAACAAAAAAACCACCGCTACCAGC
GGTGGTTTGTTTGCCGGATCAAGAGCTACCAACTCTTTTTCCGAAGGTAACTGGCTTCAGCAGAGCGCAG
ATACCAAATACTGTTCTTCTAGTGTAGCCGTAGTTAGGCCACCACTTCAAGAACTCTGTAGCACCGCCTA
CATACCTCGCTCTGCTAATCCTGTTACCAGTGGCTGCTGCCAGTGGCGATAAGTCGTGTCTTACCGGGTT
GGACTCAAGACGATAGTTACCGGATAAGGCGCAGCGGTCGGGCTGAACGGGGGGTTCGTGCACACAGCCC
AGCTTGGAGCGAACGACCTACACCGAACTGAGATACCTACAGCGTGAGCTATGAGAAAGCGCCACGCTTC
CCGAAGGGAGAAAGGCGGACAGGTATCCGGTAAGCGGCAGGGTCGGAACAGGAGAGCGCACGAGGGAGCT
TCCAGGGGGAAACGCCTGGTATCTTTATAGTCCTGTCGGGTTTCGCCACCTCTGACTTGAGCGTCGATTT
TTGTGATGCTCGTCAGGGGGGCGGAGCCTATGGAAAAACGCCAGCAACGCGGCCTTTTTACGGTTCCTGG
CCTTTTGCTGGCCTTTTGCTCACATGTTCTTTCCTGCGTTATCCCCTGATTCTGTGGATAACCGTATTAC
CGCCTTTGAGTGAGCTGATACCGCTCGCCGCAGCCGAACGACCGAGCGCAGCGAGTCAGTGAGCGAGGAA
GCGGAAGAGCGCCCAATACGCAAACCGCCTCTCCCCGCGCGTTGGCCGATTCATTAATGCAGCTGGCACG
ACAGGTTTCCCGACTGGAAAGCGGGCAGTGAGCGCAACGCAATTAATGTGAGTTAGCTCACTCATTAGGC
ACCCCAGGCTTTACACTTTATGCTTCCGGCTCGTATGTTGTGTGGAATTGTGAGCGGATAACAATTTCAC
ACAGGAAACAGCTATGACCATGATTACGCCAAGCGCGCAATTAACCCTCACTAAAGGGAACAAAAGCTGG
AGCT
